>Addgene plasmid #47698 | pRADZ1 | depositor full sequence | sequence record 68723 | pRADZ1
CAGGTGGCACTTTTCGGGGAAATGTGCGCGGAACCCCTATTTGTTTATTTTTCTAAATACATTCAAATAT
GTATCCGCTCATGAGACAATAACCCTGATAAATGCTTCAATAATATTGAAAAAGGAAGAGTATGAGTATT
CAACATTTCCGTGTCGCCCTTATTCCCTTTTTTGCGGCATTTTGCCTTCCTGTTTTTGCTCACCCAGAAA
CGCTGGTGAAAGTAAAAGATGCTGAAGATCAGTTGGGTGCACGAGTGGGTTACATCGAACTGGATCTCAA
CAGCGGTAAGATCCTTGAGAGTTTTCGCCCCGAAGAACGTTTTCCAATGATGAGCACTTTTAAAGTTCTG
CTATGTGGCGCGGTATTATCCCGTATTGACGCCGGGCAAGAGCAACTCGGTCGCCGCATACACTATTCTC
AGAATGACTTGGTTGAGTACTCACCAGTCACAGAAAAGCATCTTACGGATGGCATGACAGTAAGAGAATT
ATGCAGTGCTGCCATAACCATGAGTGATAACACTGCGGCCAACTTACTTCTGACAACGATCGGAGGACCG
AAGGAGCTAACCGCTTTTTTGCACAACATGGGGGATCATGTAACTCGCCTTGATCGTTGGGAACCGGAGC
TGAATGAAGCCATACCAAACGACGAGCGTGACACCACGATGCCTGTAGCAATGGCAACAACGTTGCGCAA
ACTATTAACTGGCGAACTACTTACTCTAGCTTCCCGGCAACAATTAATAGACTGGATGGAGGCGGATAAA
GTTGCAGGACCACTTCTGCGCTCGGCCCTTCCGGCTGGCTGGTTTATTGCTGATAAATCTGGAGCCGGTG
AGCGTGGGTCTCGCGGTATCATTGCAGCACTGGGGCCAGATGGTAAGCCCTCCCGTATCGTAGTTATCTA
CACGACGGGGAGTCAGGCAACTATGGATGAACGAAATAGACAGATCGCTGAGATAGGTGCCTCACTGATT
AAGCATTGGTAACTGTCAGACCAAGTTTACTCATATATACTTTAGATTGATTTAAAACTTCATTTTTAAT
TTAAAAGGATCTAGGTGAAGATCCTTTTTGATAATCTCATGACCAAAATCCCTTAACGTGAGTTTTCGTT
CCACTGAGCGTCAGACCCCGTAGAAAAGATCAAAGGATCTTCTTGAGATCCTTTTTTTCTGCGCGTAATC
TGCTGCTTGCAAACAAAAAAACCACCGCTACCAGCGGTGGTTTGTTTGCCGGATCAAGAGCTACCAACTC
TTTTTCCGAAGGTAACTGGCTTCAGCAGAGCGCAGATACCAAATACTGTCCTTCTAGTGTAGCCGTAGTT
AGGCCACCACTTCAAGAACTCTGTAGCACCGCCTACATACCTCGCTCTGCTAATCCTGTTACCAGTGGCT
GCTGCCAGTGGCGATAAGTCGTGTCTTACCGGGTTGGACTCAAGACGATAGTTACCGGATAAGGCGCAGC
GGTCGGGCTGAACGGGGGGTTCGTGCACACAGCCCAGCTTGGAGCGAACGACCTACACCGAACTGAGATA
CCTACAGCGTGAGCTATGAGAAAGCGCCACGCTTCCCGAAGGGAGAAAGGCGGACAGGTATCCGGTAAGC
GGCAGGGTCGGAACAGGAGAGCGCACGAGGGAGCTTCCAGGGGGAAACGCCTGGTATCTTTATAGTCCTG
TCGGGTTTCGCCACCTCTGACTTGAGCGTCGATTTTTGTGATGCTCGTCAGGGGGGCGGAGCCTATGGAA
AAACGCCAGCAACGCGGCCTTTTTACGGTTCCTGGCCTTTTGCTGGCCTTTTGCTCACATGTTCTTTCCT
GCGTTATCCCCTGATTCTGTGGATAACCGTATTACCGCCTTTGAGTGAGCTGATACCGCTCGCCGCAGCC
GAACGACCGAGCGCAGCGAGTCAGTGAGCGAGGAAGCGGAAGAGCGCCCAATACGCAAACCGCCTCTCCC
CGCGCGTTGGCCGATTCATTAATGCAGCTGGCACGACAGGTTTCCCGACTGGAAAGCGGGCAGTGAGCGC
AACGCAATTAATGTGAGTTAGCTCACTCATTAGGCACCCCAGGCTTTACACTTTATGCTTCCGGCTCGTA
TGTTGTGTGGAATTGGAGCGGATAACAATTTCACACAGGAAACAGCTATGACCATGATTACGCCAAGCTC
GCGAGGCCTCGAGATCTATAGGGAAAAGGTGGTGAACTACTGTGGAAGTTACTGACGTAAGATTACGGGT
CGACCGGGAAAACCCTGGCGTTACCCAACTTAATCGCCTTGCAGCACATCCCCCTTTCGCCAGCTGGCGT
AATAGCGAAGAGGCCCGCACCGATCGCCCTTCCCAACAGTTGCGCAGCCTGAATGGCGAATGGCGCTTTG
CCTGGTTTCCGGCACCAGAAGCGGTGCCGGAAAGCTGGCTGGAGTGCGATCTTCCTGAGGCCGATACTGT
CGTCGTCCCCTCAAACTGGCAGATGCACGGTTACGATGCGCCCATCTACACCAACGTGACCTATCCCATT
ACGGTCAATCCGCCGTTTGTTCCCACGGAGAATCCGACGGGTTGTTACTCGCTCACATTTAATGTTGATG
AAAGCTGGCTACAGGAAGGCCAGACGCGAATTATTTTTGATGGCGTTAACTCGGCGTTTCATCTGTGGTG
CAACGGGCGCTGGGTCGGTTACGGCCAGGACAGTCGTTTGCCGTCTGAATTTGACCTGAGCGCATTTTTA
CGCGCCGGAGAAAACCGCCTCGCGGTGATGGTGCTGCGCTGGAGTGACGGCAGTTATCTGGAAGATCAGG
ATATGTGGCGGATGAGCGGCATTTTCCGTGACGTCTCGTTGCTGCATAAACCGACTACACAAATCAGCGA
TTTCCATGTTGCCACTCGCTTTAATGATGATTTCAGCCGCGCTGTACTGGAGGCTGAAGTTCAGATGTGC
GGCGAGTTGCGTGACTACCTACGGGTAACAGTTTCTTTATGGCAGGGTGAAACGCAGGTCGCCAGCGGCA
CCGCGCCTTTCGGCGGTGAAATTATCGATGAGCGTGGTGGTTATGCCGATCGCGTCACACTACGTCTGAA
CGTCGAAAACCCGAAACTGTGGAGCGCCGAAATCCCGAATCTCTATCGTGCGGTGGTTGAACTGCACACC
GCCGACGGCACGCTGATTGAAGCAGAAGCCTGCGATGTCGGTTTCCGCGAGGTGCGGATTGAAAATGGTC
TGCTGCTGCTGAACGGCAAGCCGTTGCTGATTCGAGGCGTTAACCGTCACGAGCATCATCCTCTGCATGG
TCAGGTCATGGATGAGCAGACGATGGTGCAGGATATCCTGCTGATGAAGCAGAACAACTTTAACGCCGTG
CGCTGTTCGCATTATCCGAACCATCCGCTGTGGTACACGCTGTGCGACCGCTACGGCCTGTATGTGGTGG
ATGAAGCCAATATTGAAACCCACGGCATGGTGCCAATGAATCGTCTGACCGATGATCCGCGCTGGCTACC
GGCGATGAGCGAACGCGTAACGCGAATGGTGCAGCGCGATCGTAATCACCCGAGTGTGATCATCTGGTCG
CTGGGGAATGAATCAGGCCACGGCGCTAATCACGACGCGCTGTATCGCTGGATCAAATCTGTCGATCCTT
CCCGCCCGGTGCAGTATGAAGGCGGCGGAGCCGACACCACGGCCACCGATATTATTTGCCCGATGTACGC
GCGCGTGGATGAAGACCAGCCCTTCCCGGCTGTGCCGAAATGGTCCATCAAAAAATGGCTTTCGCTACCT
GGAGAGACGCGCCCGCTGATCCTTTGCGAATACGCCCACGCGATGGGTAACAGTCTTGGCGGTTTCGCTA
AATACTGGCAGGCGTTTCGTCAGTATCCCCGTTTACAGGGCGGCTTCGTCTGGGACTGGGTGGATCAGTC
GCTGATTAAATATGATGAAAACGGCAACCCGTGGTCGGCTTACGGCGGTGATTTTGGCGATACGCCGAAC
GATCGCCAGTTCTGTATGAACGGTCTGGTCTTTGCCGACCGCACGCCGCATCCAGCGCTGACGGAAGCAA
AACACCAGCAGCAGTTTTTCCAGTTCCGTTTATCCGGGCAAACCATCGAAGTGACCAGCGAATACCTGTT
CCGTCATAGCGATAACGAGCTCCTGCACTGGATGGTGGCGCTGGATGGTAAGCCGCTGGCAAGCGGTGAA
GTGCCTCTGGATGTCGCTCCACAAGGTAAACAGTTGATTGAACTGCCTGAACTACCGCAGCCGGAGAGCG
CCGGGCAACTCTGGCTCACAGTACGCGTAGTGCAACCGAACGCGACCGCATGGTCAGAAGCCGGGCACAT
CAGCGCCTGGCAGCAGTGGCGTCTGGCGGAAAACCTCAGTGTGACGCTCCCCGCCGCGTCCCACGCCATC
CCGCATCTGACCACCAGCGAAATGGATTTTTGCATCGAGCTGGGTAATAAGCGTTGGCAATTTAACCGCC
AGTCAGGCTTTCTTTCACAGATGTGGATTGGCGATAAAAAACAACTGCTGACGCCGCTGCGCGATCAGTT
CACCCGTGCACCGCTGGATAACGACATTGGCGTAAGTGAAGCGACCCGCATTGACCCTAACGCCTGGGTC
GAACGCTGGAAGGCGGCGGGCCATTACCAGGCCGAAGCAGCGTTGTTGCAGTGCACGGCAGATACACTTG
CTGATGCGGTGCTGATTACGACCGCTCACGCGTGGCAGCATCAGGGGAAAACCTTATTTATCAGCCGGAA
AACCTACCGGATTGATGGTAGTGGTCAAATGGCGATTACCGTTGATGTTGAAGTGGCGAGCGATACACCG
CATCCGGCGCGGATTGGCCTGAACTGCCAGCTGGCGCAGGTAGCAGAGCGGGTAAACTGGCTCGGATTAG
GGCCGCAAGAAAACTATCCCGACCGCCTTACTGCCGCCTGTTTTGACCGCTGGGATCTGCCATTGTCAGA
CATGTATACCCCGTACGTCTTCCCGAGCGAAAACGGTCTGCGCTGCGGGACGCGCGAATTGAATTATGGC
CCACACCAGTGGCGCGGCGACTTCCAGTTCAACATCAGCCGCTACAGTCAACAGCAACTGATGGAAACCA
GCCATCGCCATCTGCTGCACGCGGAAGAAGGCACATGGCTGAATATCGACGGTTTCCATATGGGGATTGG
TGGCGACGACTCCTGGAGCCCGTCAGTATCGGCGGAATTACAGCTGAGCGCCGGTCGCTACCATTACCAG
TTGGTCTGGTGTCAAAAATAATAATAACCGGGCAGGCCATGTCTGCCCGTATTTCGCGTAAGGAAATCCA
TTATGTACTATTTCAAGCTAATTCCGGTGGAAGCCGAATTCTGCAGATATCCATCACACTGGCGGCCGCT
CGAGCATGCATCTAGAAGCTTCTGCAGACGCGTCGACGTCATATGGATCCGATTCGACCTGCAGGCATGC
AAGCTGTACGCCTCAGCTACCATTCTTGCAGCCGCGTTCAGGGTCTTGACGTGTTCTTTGTATCTATCAG
CAAACTGAGAACCCAATTCTGGATCATCCTTGTAACGCCAACTCTCCGACCATTCCGAAGGAACGCCTTG
TAGTCCTCCTGAGCCGTTAGGGTATGTCTTTAGTCCAATCAAATGGGACATTTGCAGACAGGAACGCACA
AGTGTCTCACGTCGCTTCTCTATTTCAATATCTAAAAATTCTTCACTCTTATCGTTGCTTGACATATTAA
AACTGTCTAACTGATCCAGTTCACTTATATGGAAAGTATCACTAAAGTCATGGCTTCTCAGAAATTCAAT
ACTTCCCATTGATGGGGACCGGTTAACCAAATCGATAAAAATTTTTCTGTCATGTTTCAGATAAGTTTTT
GGCGCGTTGATTTTATAATAAAGCCGCCATTCTTGTGCCAACAACGCCACGAAAAGAGCCACAGCAGCAG
CGGCCACATCCCATTGAAAATCTTTCGCCAGACCAACCGCCAGGAGAACCAAGCCGAAATAGTTAGCCCA
GCGAACTAAAAAACTATCTATAAACGTATTAAGAAACGTTCGGGTCATATTTCCGTGAATCATATCAGGA
CGTAAATTTGCACATGACGCATTTCCGGGGGCTTTTATCCCTCGGACTTCTTTTCAGGCCCCTTCTCGGC
CTTTCTGTGACCCTGTTTTTTCAGGCCGCGAACTGCGCCTGGTCGGGCCTGACCCCCACACGCTGGCCTT
CGTACTCACGCAGCCTGCCCAGCAGGTCGGCCAGCGCGGCATTGACCACGGCGGCGAGGTTGCGGGGCGG
CGTTCCGCCTGCGGTCTGGTCGTGCTTCACGTCGCGCAGCACGCGCACCAGCACCGCGCCCACGTCGTCG
GACACGTCCCGGCCAGCGTCGGCGGCGCGGGTGATGTTCCAAATGAGTTTCCGCCAGAAGCCCAGCGAGT
CGGCCCCGTCCCCGAAAGCTGCCGCTAGCGCCCGCGCCTGCCTGTCCACGATCTCGGCGCGGTAGGCCGG
GCGGGTTTCCCGGTGGGCGTCGGCAAGCTCCCACACGACGTTTTCAGCGAGGGAGGGCGCGGGCCGGACA
GTCATGTTATCGGAGGGGGAGGGAAGAGCGGATTTTATCGCCCAGGTGCTCACAACTTCGTATGTCACGG
CAACCGGGGCGCTTTTTTCGCGCAGTTCCCCGCCTGTCACATCCTCACAGGGTTCTTGACTCTCCGGCAC
GCTCTTAGGGAGAGGGTGGAGCATGTTGTAGACGGTGCGCCCGGCCTTCGCGTCGGCGTTCAGGTCGCGC
CAGTTCCGGCCCCAATCGTCATGCATCAGGCGGACATATCCCGCCTTCCCTTCCAGCACGCGCCTCGGCT
TGAGCGTCACGGCCCACAGCGTCCCGGTTGCCACAGACTCGCCGCGCAGGTCGCCCATGTGGGCATCACA
GGCCACCAGCCCGACCCGGCGCAGATATTGAAGGTTCTCGTAGAAGGCGGACTTCTTCAGACCCACATGC
ACCATGAGCAGCTCGGCGGGCAGGTGGAACACAGCGCGGGTGACGTGTTCCGCATAGCCGCAGGCGCGGG
CCACGTCCAGCGCCACCGAGAACAGGGCGCGGAAGATGCGCCGGGCCGACTCGCGGCAGGGGGCGTCATC
TAGGCAGGCGGTGAGGGTCTGCACCAGTTCGGCGCGTGTGGCGATGGTCAACGGCGCGGGCGCGGGCTGG
GACTGCTGGGCGATGGTGGGCACGGGCGGCGGCGAGATGGACCGGGCCGAGCTGGAAATTTCCCGTGTGA
GCGCAGGTTTAGGCGCATGGTTACCTTCCTGCAGTGAAATCTGCGAAATCAGGCCCGCTTCGAGGAGTCG
GACCATGAATGGATTGTGTCTCAAGAAAAAAGCCTCCCCTCTTGTCAGAGGGGAGGGTCCCGGTCTACCA
TGCTCTCAGCGACGAGATAGCTGGGGTTTGTGACCCTGCACTCTGACAAAGCCCTCACCGAAAGGTGGGG
GTTTAGTCATTTGGCCTAGTAAAGCAGAACAGAGGCGATTTGTCACGCAAAGGCCCGCCGCCCGAGGGGA
AACAGGCGGCGGGCCAATGGCTCGGCGTTGTTAGCTGGGGGTCGCACCAGGGAAGCACAGAAGCCCTTCC
CTGAGCAGGGTTTCACCGTGTGGTGTCCCTTCGTCCTTGAAGGCGAACTGGTAGGCCAGGCCGTAATGCT
CCTGCACCATCTTTTGCTCATCCACCGCGACAAAGAAACGGCGGGTGTTCGCCGGGCTGCTGAGGGTCTG
CCACTCGCCGGACGCGCCCACCGCATAGGCGTCTCCGGCTCCACATTCCTCGGCCTGCTGATACTGATAC
TTCGTCCACAGCATCACCGCCTTATCGGGCACCTGCGCGAAGCTCACCAGCGCCCCGAACCGCCCGGCGC
TCGTGGTGAAGGTGGACGACTGCACCATGTCGGACAGTTCCAGCGTGGCAGGCGCGGGCGTGTTCGTCGG
CGCGTACACCGTCCCCGCCTCGCACACGACCAGCGGGGCGGCCCCCGTGCCGAACTCGGCGGCGCTGCCG
TTTGCCAGCGTGAGCGCCGAAGACGCCACCGCGCAGGTACCCATGGGTGCCGACCACCAGCAGGTCCACG
CCGTGCGCCGCCTCGGTGAGCACCTCGATTGGACGGCCCCTCAGGGTCTGAACCCTCCCCTGCACGCCCG
CCTCCCCGATGAGTGTCTGCGCCGTCTGCTGCGCCTGCCGGGCATTCTGCTCCAGCATCTCCCGGACGTA
GTCGGGATTCAGTCCCGCCCACTGAACGAAGCCGCTGACCGGCGGCTCCTCGATCACAGTCACGACCTCC
AGCTCGGCGCCTGCCGCCTTCCCGAGCGTTATGGCCTGCTTCAAGGCGCGCTGGCTGGGCTCACTTCCGT
CAAAGGCCACCACGAATCGCATCCGTCCTCCTCCCTGACCAGTCAGGTTCAGCAAGCAGGGTAAGCCTCT
CCCAGCACTCCGGGGCTTCACACGGCCTTGGGTCTTTTCTGCATACCCATGAGCCTCAGTACCCGACAGT
TTCCGGCAGGGCTTGAAAAAGTTCGGCTGACACGCGAGAACTGGACGCGTCTCCCGATGTCCTGGCCAAG
TTGACCCGCTGCTTCACCGCGCACTTCCCGGAGTTCCGCAAGAACTAGGTCGAGCTGCTCTCCCTCATGG
TCCTCGCCCTCCTTAGGGGCAAGGACGTCCGGCATGCTAAACTCGCCGCGCGCTTCCCCGGAAGCGCGCA
CACCGCCTCCGTCATCCGGCGGGTGGAACGCTTCTTCGACCGTCATCCTCTTCGGCCAGCTGATGTCGCC
CGGGTCGTTCTGACGCTCCTTCCCGCCGCGCAGCCACGCGAATTTATCCTTGACCGGACCAACTGGAAGT
ATGGGCAGACGGACGTGAACGTCTTGTTGCTGGCCGTCATTTGGCGGGACGTCGCCATCCCCCTGCTCTA
CGAGTTGCTGCCCCATGGGGGCAGCAGCGACACCGAGATTCGGCACACCCTGATGGACGATGCCCTGTGC
CTGCTGTCCGCCGCTGACATCCGGGTGCTGTATTAGCCGACCGCGAATTCCCAGCTTGAGTAGGACAAAT
CCGCCGAGCTTCGACGAGATTTTCAGGAGCTAAGGAAGCTAAAATGGAGAAAAAAATCACTGGATATACC
ACCGTTGATATATCCCAATCGCATCGTAAAGAACATTTTGAGGCATTTCAGTCAGTTGCTCAATGTACCT
ATAACCAGACCGTTCAGCTGGATATTACGGCCTTTTTAAAGACCGTAAAGAAAAATAAGCACAAGTTTTA
TCCGGCCTTTATTCACATTCTTGCCCGCCTGATGAATGCTCATCCGGAATTCCGTATGGCAATGAAAGAC
GGTGAGCTGGTGATATGGGATAGTGTTCACCCTTGTTACACCGTTTTCCATGAGCAAACTGAAACGTTTT
CATCGCTCTGGAGTGAATACCACGACGATTTCCGGCAGTTTCTACACATATATTCGCAAGATGTGGCGTG
TTACGGTGAAAACCTGGCCTATTTCCCTAAAGGGTTTATTGAGAATATGTTTTTCGTCTCAGCCAATCCC
TGGGTGAGTTTCACCAGTTTTGATTTAAACGTGGCCAATATGGACAACTTCTTCGCCCCCGTTTTCACCA
TGGGCAAATATTATACGCAAGGCGACAAGGTGCTGATGCCGCTGGCGATTCAGGTTCATCATGCCGTCTG
TGATGGCTTCCATGTCGGCAGAATGCTTAATGAATTACAACAGTACTGCGATGAGTGGCAGGGCGGGGCG
TAATTTTTTTAAGGCAGTTATTGGTGCCCTTAAACGCCTGGTGCTACGCCTGAATAAGTGATAATAAGCG
GATGAATGGCAGAAATTCGTCGAGGCGGCACCTCGCTAACGGATTCACCACTCCAAGAATTGGAGCCAAT
CAATTCTTGCGGAGAACTGTGAATGCATCCCGCAAGAGGCCCGGCAGT
Features (pLannotate 1.2.2; 10 found; start..end, strand, type, name):
     27..131     +  promoter       AmpR promoter: bla
    132..992     +  CDS            AmpR: β-lactamase; bla; confers resistance to ampicillin, carbenicillin, and related antibiotics
   1163..1751    +  rep_origin     ori: high-copy-number ColE1/pMB1/pBR322/pUC origin of replication
   1934..2026    +  CDS            lacI (fragment): lac repressor; lacI; The lac repressor binds to the lac operator to inhibit transcription in E. coli. This inhibition can be relieved by adding lactose or isopropyl-β-D-thiogalactopyranoside (IPTG).
   2039..2060    +  protein_bind   CAP binding site: CAP binding activates transcription in the presence of cAMP. E. coli catabolite activator protein
   2075..2105    +  promoter       lac promoter: promoter for the E. coli lac operon
   2246..5271    +  CDS            lacZ (fragment): β-galactosidase; lacZ
   5444..5465    +  misc_feature   MCS (fragment): pUC18/19 multiple cloning site
   9115..9143    +  promoter       cat promoter (fragment): promoter of the E. coli cat gene encoding chloramphenicol acetyltransferase
   9144..9803    +  CDS            CmR: chloramphenicol acetyltransferase; cat; confers resistance to chloramphenicol
