[The description below was written by a language model from this plasmid's Addgene catalogue record and pLannotate feature annotations shown in this document.]
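Description:
pRADZ1 is an empty-backbone shuttle vector of about 10 kb for general cloning in Escherichia coli or Deinococcus radiodurans. According to the record it derives from pRAD1, itself the E. coli cloning plasmid pMTL23 carrying a fragment of a cryptic D. radiodurans SARK plasmid (pI3 lineage), to which a lacZ fragment from pMUTIN2mcs was added. In E. coli it replicates from a high-copy ColE1/pUC-type origin and is selected with ampicillin through the bla gene and its native promoter. The feature table also shows a chloramphenicol acetyltransferase gene preceded by a partial cat promoter. The catalogue does not state the selection used in D. radiodurans, although this second marker is the obvious candidate for that role.

The reporter portion comprises a nearly full-length lacZ coding sequence (annotated as a fragment) lying downstream of pMTL23-derived lac regulatory remnants: a short lacI fragment, a CAP binding site and the lac promoter. A remnant of a pUC-type multiple cloning site follows lacZ. The roughly 3.6 kb stretch between this polylinker remnant and the cat cassette has no automated annotation. It presumably holds the Deinococcus-derived replicon, consistent with the catalogue listing repU as the promoter, but the feature table does not confirm this.

The associated work characterised the minimal replicon of the SARK plasmid and developed versatile shuttle vectors. In that context, pRADZ1 serves as a β-galactosidase-carrying version of the pRAD1 vector, suitable for cloning and for lacZ-based reporter work in D. radiodurans. The record does not detail specific cloning sites or how lacZ expression is driven in that host.
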