Addgene plasmid #47698: pRADZ1
Purpose: (Empty Backbone) General cloning vector for use in E. coli or D. radiodurans with lacZ
Depositing lab: Mary Lidstrom. Depositing organization: University of Washington. Publication: Characterization of the minimal replicon of a cryptic Deinococcus radiodurans SARK plasmid and development of versatile Escherichia coli-D. radiodurans shuttle vectors. Meima R, Lidstrom ME. Appl Environ Microbiol. 2000 Sep;66(9):3856-67. 10.1128/AEM.66.9.3856-3867.2000 PubMed 10966401.
Backbone
  Vector backbone: pI3 and pMTL23
  Backbone size (bp): 10000
  Modifications to backbone: pRAD1 (pMTL23 carrying the SalI-FspI fragment of pI 12; 6.3kb.) carrying the lacZ fragment of pMUTIN2mcs; 10kb
  Vector type: Bacterial Expression
  Promoter: repU
Growth in bacteria
  Bacterial resistance: Ampicillin, 100 μg/mL
  Growth temperature: 37°C
  Growth strain: DH5alpha
  Copy number: High Copy
Gene/Insert
  Cloning method: Restriction Enzyme
  Sequencing primers: 5′ Cat-F; 3′ LacZ-F
Terms and licenses: Academic/Nonprofit Terms; Industry Terms: Not Available to Industry
How to cite: pRADZ1 was a gift from Mary Lidstrom (Addgene plasmid # 47698 ; http://n2t.net/addgene:47698 ; RRID:Addgene_47698)
