>Addgene plasmid #47698 | pRADZ1 | addgene partial sequence | sequence record 70345 | M13_pUC_rev_primer
CGCCAAGCTCGCGAGGCCTCGAGATCTATAGGGAAAAGGTGGTGAACTACTGTGGAAGTTACTGACGTAA
GATTACGGGTCGACCGGGAAAACCCTGGCGTTACCCAACTTAATCGCCTTGCAGCACATCCCCCTTTCGC
CAGCTGGCGTAATAGCGAAGAGGCCCGCACCGATCGCCCTTCCCAACAGTTGCGCAGCCTGAATGGCGAA
TGGCGCTTTGCCTGGTTTCCGGCACCAGAAGCGGTGCCGGAAAGCTGGCTGGAGTGCGATCTTCCTGAGG
CCGATACTGTCGTCGTCCCCTCAAACTGGCAGATGCACGGTTACGATGCGCCCATCTACACCAACGTGAC
CTATCCCATTACGGTCAATCCGCCGTTTGTTCCCACGGAGAATCCGACGGGTTGTTACTCGCTCACATTT
AATGTTGATGAAAGCTGGCTACAGGAAGGCCAGACGCGAATTATTTTTGATGGCGTTAACTCGGCGTTTC
ATCTGTGGTGCAACGGGCGCTGGGTCGGTTACGGCCAGGACAGTCGTTTGCCGTCTGAATTTGACCTGAG
CGCATTTTTACGCGCCGGAGAAAACCGCCTCGCGGTGATGGTGCTGCGCTGGAGTGACGGCAGTTATCTG
GAAGATCAGGATATGTGGCGGATGAGCGGCATTTTCCGTGACGTCTCGTTGCTGCATAAACCGACTACAC
AAATCAGCGATTTCCATGTTGCCACTCGCTTTAATGATGATTTCAGCCGCGCTGTACTGGAGGCTGAAGT
TCAGATGTGCGGCGAGTTGCGTGACTACCTACGGGTAACAGTTTCTTTATGGCAGGGTGAAACGCAGGTC
GCCAGCGGCACCGCGCCTTTCGGCGGTGAAATTATCGATGAGCGTGGTGGTTATGCCGATCGCGTCACAC
TACGTCTGAACGTCGAAAACCCGAAACTGTGGAGCGCCGAAATCCCGAATCTCTATCGTGCGGTGGTTGA
ACTGCACACCGCCGACGGCACGCTGATTGAAGCAGAA
